LOCUS       Exported 6858 bp ds-DNA circular SYN 13-MAY-2021
DEFINITION  Mammalian expression plasmid for SARS-CoV-2 nsp7.
ACCESSION   .
VERSION     .
KEYWORDS    pGBW-m4252881
SOURCE      synthetic DNA construct
  ORGANISM  synthetic DNA construct
REFERENCE   1 (bases 1 to 6858)
  TITLE     SARS-CoV-2 protein Mammalian expression constructs, tagged, for
            protein expression and/or purification
REFERENCE   2 (bases 1 to 6858)
  AUTHORS   .
  TITLE     Direct Submission
  JOURNAL   Exported May 13, 2021 from SnapGene Server 1.1.58
            http://www.snapgene.com
FEATURES             Location/Qualifiers
     source          1..6858
                     /organism="synthetic DNA construct"
                     /mol_type="other DNA"
     rep_origin      221..809
                     /direction=RIGHT
                     /label=ori
                     /note="high-copy-number ColE1/pMB1/pBR322/pUC origin of
                     replication"
     primer_bind     710..729
                     /label=pBR322ori-F
                     /note="pBR322 origin, forward primer"
     misc_feature    1035..1106
                     /label=3' beta-globin insulator
                     /note="insulator downstream of the human beta-globin locus
                     (Farrell et al., 2002)"
     terminator      1151..1287
                     /label=rrnG terminator
                     /note="transcription terminator from the E. coli ribosomal
                     RNA rrnG operon (Albrechtsen et al., 1991)"
     terminator      1317..1363
                     /label=T7 terminator
                     /note="transcription terminator for bacteriophage T7 RNA
                     polymerase"
     polyA_signal    1478..1599
                     /label=SV40 poly(A) signal
                     /note="SV40 polyadenylation signal"
     primer_bind     complement(1515..1534)
                     /label=SV40pA-R
                     /note="SV40 polyA, reverse primer"
     primer_bind     1569..1588
                     /label=EBV-rev
                     /note="SV40 polyA terminator, reverse primer"
     CDS             complement(1668..1712)
                     /codon_start=1
                     /product="affinity and epitope tag derived from pancreatic
                     ribonuclease A"
                     /label=S-Tag
                     /translation="KETAAAKFERQHMDS"
     CDS             complement(1713..1733)
                     /codon_start=1
                     /product="tobacco etch virus (TEV) protease recognition and
                     cleavage site"
                     /label=TEV site
                     /translation="ENLYFQS"
     promoter        complement(2060..2262)
                     /label=CMV promoter
                     /note="human cytomegalovirus (CMV) immediate early
                     promoter"
     primer_bind     complement(2089..2109)
                     /label=CMV-F
                     /note="Human CMV immediate early promoter, forward primer"
     enhancer        2264..2567
                     /label=CMV enhancer
                     /note="human cytomegalovirus immediate early enhancer"
     polyA_signal    2648..2696
                     /note="synthetic polyadenylation signal"
     terminator      2714..2760
                     /label=T7 terminator
                     /note="transcription terminator for bacteriophage T7 RNA
                     polymerase"
     misc_feature    2765..2836
                     /label=5' beta-globin insulator
                     /note="insulator upstream of the human beta-globin locus
                     (Farrell et al., 2002)"
     terminator      2988..3124
                     /label=rrnG terminator
                     /note="transcription terminator from the E. coli ribosomal
                     RNA rrnG operon (Albrechtsen et al., 1991)"
     CDS             complement(3137..3997)
                     /codon_start=1
                     /gene="bla"
                     /product="beta-lactamase"
                     /label=AmpR
                     /note="confers resistance to ampicillin, carbenicillin, and
                     related antibiotics"
                     /translation="MSIQHFRVALIPFFAAFCLPVFAHPETLVKVKDAEDQLGARVGYI
                     ELDLNSGKILESFRPEERFPMMSTFKVLLCGAVLSRIDAGQEQLGRRIHYSQNDLVEYS
                     PVTEKHLTDGMTVRELCSAAITMSDNTAANLLLTTIGGPKELTAFLHNMGDHVTRLDRW
                     EPELNEAIPNDERDTTMPVAMATTLRKLLTGELLTLASRQQLIDWMEADKVAGPLLRSA
                     LPAGWFIADKSGAGERGSRGIIAALGPDGKPSRIVVIYTTGSQATMDERNRQIAEIGAS
                     LIKHW"
     primer_bind     3760..3779
                     /label=Amp-R
                     /note="Ampicillin resistance gene, reverse primer"
     polyA_signal    4263..4311
                     /note="synthetic polyadenylation signal"
     CDS             complement(4338..5366)
                     /codon_start=1
                     /gene="aph(4)-Ia"
                     /product="aminoglycoside phosphotransferase from E. coli"
                     /label=HygR
                     /note="confers resistance to hygromycin"
                     /translation="MGKKPELTATSVEKFLIEKFDSVSDLMQLSEGEESRAFSFDVGGR
                     GYVLRVNSCADGFYKDRYVYRHFASAALPIPEVLDIGEFSESLTYCISRRAQGVTLQDL
                     PETELPAVLQPVAEAMDAIAAADLSQTSGFGPFGPQGIGQYTTWRDFICAIADPHVYHW
                     QTVMDDTVSASVAQALDELMLWAEDCPEVRHLVHADFGSNNVLTDNGRITAVIDWSEAM
                     FGDSQYEVANIFFWRPWLACMEQQTRYFERRHPELAGSPRLRAYMLRIGLDQLYQSLVD
                     GNFDDAAWAQGRCDAIVRSGAGTVGRTQIARRSAAVWTDGCVEVLADSGNRRPSTRPRA
                     KE"
     promoter        complement(5370..6579)
                     /label=UbC promoter
                     /note="human ubiquitin C promoter"
     primer_bind     complement(5514..5533)
                     /label=hUBCpro-F
                     /note="Human Ubiquitin C (UbC) promoter, forward primer"
ORIGIN
        1 gaaatagaca gatcgctgag ataggtgcct cactgattaa gcattggtaa ctgtcagacc
       61 aagtttactc atatatactt tagattgatt taaaacttca tttttaattt aaaaggatct
      121 aggtgaagat cctttttgat aatctcatga ccaaaatccc ttaacgtgag ttttcgttcc
      181 actgagcgtc agaccccgta gaaaagatca aaggatcttc ttgagatcct ttttttctgc
      241 gcgtaatctg ctgcttgcaa acaaaaaaac caccgctacc agcggtggtt tgtttgccgg
      301 atcaagagct accaactctt tttccgaagg taactggctt cagcagagcg cagataccaa
      361 atactgttct tctagtgtag ccgtagttag gccaccactt caagaactct gtagcaccgc
      421 ctacatacct cgctctgcta atcctgttac cagtggctgc tgccagtggc gataagtcgt
      481 gtcttaccgg gttggactca agacgatagt taccggataa ggcgcagcgg tcgggctgaa
      541 cggggggttc gtgcacacag cccagcttgg agcgaacgac ctacaccgaa ctgagatacc
      601 tacagcgtga gctatgagaa agcgccacgc ttcccgaagg gagaaaggcg gacaggtatc
      661 cggtaagcgg cagggtcgga acaggagagc gcacgaggga gcttccaggg ggaaacgcct
      721 ggtatcttta tagtcctgtc gggtttcgcc acctctgact tgagcgtcga tttttgtgat
      781 gctcgtcagg ggggcggagc ctatggaaaa acgccagcaa cgcggccttt ttacggttcc
      841 tggccttttg ctggcctttt gctcacatga tttaaatgaa actcgtaatc ggagaacggg
      901 tgcaatagca aggaccagat cgaacttgac tgacgcaatt ctgagcgtag tcgaaaccca
      961 gacaagtcga tctcgccaag tagctgactt gactggttaa ttaagtttcg atagcccaag
     1021 gtaaccaatg agattaggga gggaagaaag tttgatgaac tacttctgac ccctagtggt
     1081 gtccagaaaa gaccattaaa ggaatgtctt gatcgaaatc gagagatcgc ctgcaggata
     1141 gctgacgacc ttaaggataa atttctggta aggaggacac gtatggaagt gggcaagttg
     1201 gggaagccgt atccgttgct gaatctggca tatgtgggag tataagacgc gcagcgtcgc
     1261 atcaggcatt tttttctgcg ccaatgccgg tagatagcaa tccggcccga ggggcacaaa
     1321 aaacccctca agacccgttt agaggcccca aggggttatg ctacgatacc gatagagatg
     1381 ggccaatacc acatttgtag aggttttact tgctttaaaa aacctcccac acctccccct
     1441 gaacctgaaa cataaaatga atgcaattgt tgttgttaac ttgtttattg cagcttataa
     1501 tggttacaaa taaagcaata gcatcacaaa tttcacaaat aaagcatttt tttcactgca
     1561 ttctagttgt ggtttgtcca aactcatcaa tgtatcttat catgtctgtg agctgaaggt
     1621 acgctgtatc tcagtcagtc aagctagcag aggcctgcgg atccttaact gtccatgtgc
     1681 tgcctctcga acttagctgc cgcggtttct ttcgactgaa agtaaaggtt ttcttgcagg
     1741 gtggctcggt tgtctaacat ctcttcgcaa agtttgttga tgtctactgc tccttgcatg
     1801 ctcagtagaa cagatagcaa gctgaccatc ttctcgaaag cttccgtagt atctttcgcg
     1861 agcaatatat cattgtgcag ctgcacgcac tgggcccaga gctttgacga actctccacc
     1921 cgcagctgtt gaagcactga taacagaact acggatgtac acttgacgtc agacattttg
     1981 ctcatggtgg cggccgctgg cgggtgtgtc gagtggatgg taggatcgac aaagatctga
     2041 tctgacggtt cactaaacca gctctgctta tatagacctc ccaccgtaca cgcctaccgc
     2101 ccatttgcgt caatggggcg gagttgttac gacattttgg aaagtcccgt tgattttggt
     2161 gccaaaacaa actcccattg acgtcaatgg ggtggagact tggaaatccc cgtgagtcaa
     2221 accgctatcc acgcccattg atgtactgcc aaaaccgcat cagcatggta atagcgatga
     2281 ctaatacgta gatgtactgc caagtaggaa agtcccataa ggtcatgtac tgggcataat
     2341 gccaggcggg ccatttaccg tcattgacgt caataggggg cgtacttggc atatgataca
     2401 cttgatgtac tgccaagtgg gcagtttacc gtaaatactc cacccattga cgtcaatgga
     2461 aagtccctat tggcgttact atgggaacat acgtcattat tgacgtcaat gggcgggggt
     2521 cgttgggcgg tcagccaggc gggccattta ccgtaagtta tgtaacgcgg aactccatat
     2581 atgggctatg aactaatgac cccgtaattg attactagat ctggctacac tcgatcagca
     2641 gttagataat aaaatcgcta tccatcgaag atggatgtgt gttggttttt tgtgtgtgta
     2701 acgcaacgat tgatagcata accccttggg gcctctaaac gggtcttgag gggttttttg
     2761 aattgagagg tagctgaagc tgctgttatg accactagag ggaagaagat acctgtggag
     2821 ctaatggtcc aagatgtcgg gagccgcgat cgctgccaaa aaggtaagct gacgatagct
     2881 gacgagattc gatgcccgac gagcaaatga gcgccacggc tgttcgcgta agctcgaaac
     2941 gacggagatt cgatagagcc agagtcgagt ttaaacgatt cgggatctta aggataaatt
     3001 tctggtaagg aggacacgta tggaagtggg caagttgggg aagccgtatc cgttgctgaa
     3061 tctggcatat gtgggagtat aagacgcgca gcgtcgcatc aggcattttt ttctgcgcca
     3121 atgcacctag aatcggttac caatgcttaa tcagtgaggc acctatctca gcgatctgtc
     3181 tatttcgttc atccatagtt gcctgactcc ccgtcgtgta gataactacg atacgggagg
     3241 gcttaccatc tggccccagt gctgcaatga taccgcgaga cccacgctca ccggctccag
     3301 atttatcagc aataaaccag ccagccggaa gggccgagcg cagaagtggt cctgcaactt
     3361 tatccgcctc catccagtct atcaactgtt gccgggaagc tagagtaagt agttcgccag
     3421 ttaatagttt acgcaaggtt gttgccattg ctacaggcat cgtggtgtca cgctcgtcgt
     3481 ttggtatggc ttcattcagc tccggttccc aacgatcaag gcgagttaca tgatccccca
     3541 tgttgtgcaa aaaagcggtt agctccttcg gtcctccaat cgttgtcaga agtaagttgg
     3601 ccgcagtgtt atcactcatg gttatggcag cactgcataa ttctcttact gtcatgccat
     3661 ccgtaagatg cttttctgtg actggtgaat actcaaccaa gtcattctga gaatagtgta
     3721 tgcggcgacc gagttgctct tgcccggcgt caatacggga taataccgcg ccacatagca
     3781 gaactttaaa agtgctcatc attggaaagc gttcttcggg gcgaaaactc tcaaggatct
     3841 taccgctgtt gagatccagt tcgatgtaac ccactcgcgc acccaactga tcttcagcat
     3901 cttttacttt caccagcgtt tctgggtgag caaaaacagg aaggcaaaat gccgcaaaaa
     3961 agggaataag ggcgacacgg aaatgttgaa tactcatgcg aaagcctcct gctgatcctg
     4021 tctcttgata gatgtttgca aaagctagga ctcgattata cgttgaccga tcagactatc
     4081 aatatctagg tttaaacaga tcggtacgct gccgtgacca ggcttgagta caatatctga
     4141 cgattggact tcctgggtcc caagctggat tccgactggc tgactgccaa gcaacgatat
     4201 ggatcgtcga gactcgcact gagaggatcg ttctcggtac accaggcgcg cctagcgtta
     4261 cacacacaaa aaaccaacac acatccatct tcgatggata gcgattttat tatctaagac
     4321 taggcttaca tactagctta ttcctttgcc ctcggacgag tgctggggcg tcggtttcca
     4381 ctatcggcga gtacttctac acagccatcg gtccagacgg cggcgcttct gcgggcgatt
     4441 tgtgtacgcc cgacagtccc ggctccggat cggacgattg cgtcgcatcg accctgcgcc
     4501 caagctgcat catcgaaatt gccgtcaacc aagctctgat agagttggtc aagaccaatg
     4561 cggagcatat acgcccggag ccggggcgat cctgcaagct ccggatgcct ccgctcgaag
     4621 tagcgcgtct gctgctccat acaagccaac cacggcctcc agaagaagat gttggcgacc
     4681 tcgtattggg aatccccgaa catcgcctcg ctccagtcaa tgaccgctgt tatgcggcca
     4741 ttgtccgtca ggacattgtt ggagccgaaa tccgcgtgca cgaggtgccg gacttcgggg
     4801 cagtcctcgg cccaaagcat cagctcatcg agagcctgcg cgacggacgc actgacggtg
     4861 tcgtccatca cagtttgcca gtgatacaca tggggatcag caatcgcgca tatgaaatca
     4921 cgccatgtag tgtattgacc gattccttgc ggtccgaatg ggccgaaccc gctcgtctgg
     4981 ctaagatcgg cggcagcgat ggcatccatt gcctccgcga ccggctgcag aacagcgggc
     5041 agttcggttt caggcaggtc ttgcaacgtg acaccctgtg cacggcggga gatgcaatag
     5101 gtcaggctct cgctgaactc cccaatgtca agcacttccg gaatcgggag cgcggcggat
     5161 gcaaagtgcc gataaacata acgatctttg tagaaaccat cggcgcagct atttacccgc
     5221 aggacatatc cacgccctcc tacatcgaag ctgaaagcac gagattcttc gccctccgag
     5281 agctgcatca ggtcggagac gctgtcgaac ttttcgatca gaaacttctc gacagacgtc
     5341 gcggtgagtt caggcttttt acccatgttg tctaacaaaa aagccaaaaa cggccagaat
     5401 ttagcggaca atttacaagt ctaacactga aaattacata ttgacccaaa tgattacatt
     5461 tcaaaaggtg cctaaaaaac ttcacaaaac acactcgcca accccgagcg catagttcaa
     5521 aaccggagct tcagctactt aagaagatag gtacataaaa ccgaccaaag aaactgacgc
     5581 ctcacttatc cctcccctca ccagaggtcc ggcgcctgtc gattcaggag agcctaccct
     5641 aggcccgaac cctgcgtcct gcgacggaga aaagcctacc gcacacctac cggctggtgg
     5701 ccccaccctg cattataagc caacagaacg ggtgacgtca cgacacgacg agggcgcgcg
     5761 ctcccaaagg tacgggtgca ctgcccaacg gcaccgccat aactgccgcc cccgcaacag
     5821 acgacaaacc gagttctcca gtcagtgaca aacttcacgt cagggtcccc agatggtgcc
     5881 cagcccatct cacccgaata agagctttcc cgcattagcg aagggctcaa gaccttgggt
     5941 tcttgccgcc caccatgccc cccaccttgt ttcaacgacc tcacagcccg cctcacaagc
     6001 gtcttccatt caagactcgg gaacagccgc cattttgctg cgctcccccc aacccccagt
     6061 tcagggcaac cttgctcgcg gacccagact acagcccttg gcggtctctc cacacgcttc
     6121 cgtcccaccg agcggcccgg cggccacgaa agccccggcc agcccagcag cccgctactc
     6181 accaagtgac gatcacagcg atccacaaac aagaaccgcg acccaaatcc cggctgcgac
     6241 ggaactagct gtgccacacc cggcgcgtcc ttatataatc atcggcgttc accgccccac
     6301 ggagatccct ccgcagaatc gccgagaagg gactactttt cctcgcctgt tccgctctct
     6361 ggaaagaaaa ccagtgccct agagtcaccc aagtcccgtc ctaaaatgtc cttctgctga
     6421 tactggggtt ctaaggccga gtcttatgag cagcgggccg ctgtcctgag cgtccgggcg
     6481 gaaggatcag gacgctcctg cgcccttcgt ctgacgtggc agcgctcgcc gtgacgaggg
     6541 gggcgcccgc gggaggcgcc aaaacccggc gcggaggcca ggcgcgcccc gatttcgata
     6601 ttcctcggat ctcggataga tcgggattga ggatgtaggt tgaacttctc tcgggtgatc
     6661 ccgatctcgg atattcggga ttggagtaat acctggcgat aggcgctgcc aagcaatagc
     6721 caaggcgcaa ggccggccaa gagacttgcg atagttcgtt cgagaggtag cctgcaagat
     6781 ggatcggacg aaaggtttga agattttccg acgagggcct tggagagttc ggaaatttaa
     6841 atgcaactat ggatgaac
//
