[The description below was written by a language model from this plasmid's Addgene catalogue record and the feature table of its GenBank file.]
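Description:
pGBW-m4252881 is a mammalian expression plasmid for the SARS-CoV-2 non-structural protein nsp7, built on a pTwist_CMV_Hygro_6 backbone from which an AarI site was removed. The held sequence record is a 6,858 bp circular synthetic construct. It is propagated in E. coli at high copy from a ColE1/pUC-type origin under ampicillin selection (bla, beta-lactamase). For mammalian cells it carries a hygromycin resistance gene (aph(4)-Ia) driven by the human ubiquitin C promoter and followed by a synthetic polyadenylation signal, which allows selection of stably transfected cells.

The payload is a wild-type nsp7 coding sequence of about 248 bp, derived from the viral ORF1ab polyprotein gene. It is expressed from the human CMV immediate-early enhancer and promoter and terminated by an SV40 poly(A) signal. The nsp7 open reading frame is not itself annotated in the feature table, but the gap between the CMV promoter and the tag features on the complementary strand matches its expected position. The backbone supplies a C-terminal fusion of a TEV protease recognition site followed by an S-tag, an affinity and epitope tag derived from pancreatic ribonuclease A. The protein can therefore be detected or captured through the tag, and the tag can then be cleaved off with TEV protease.

The expression unit is flanked by 5' and 3' human beta-globin insulator elements, together with rrnG and T7 transcription terminators and an additional synthetic poly(A) signal. These elements serve to isolate the cassette from read-through transcription and neighbouring regulatory influences. The record places the plasmid in a set of tagged SARS-CoV-2 protein constructs intended for mammalian expression and/or purification.
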