Addgene plasmid #153640: pGBW-m4252881
Purpose: Mammalian expression plasmid for SARS-CoV-2 nsp7
Depositing lab: Ginkgo Bioworks & Benjie Chen. Depositing organization: Ginkgo Bioworks.
Backbone
  Vector backbone: pTwist_CMV_Hygro_6 with AarI site removed
  Backbone size w/o insert (bp): 6525
  Vector type: Mammalian Expression
  Selectable markers: Hygromycin
Growth in bacteria
  Bacterial resistance: Ampicillin, 100 μg/mL
  Growth temperature: 37°C
  Growth strain: DH5alpha
  Copy number: High Copy
Gene/Insert
  Gene/Insert name: SARS-CoV-2 nsp7
  Species: Severe acute respiratory syndrome coronavirus 2
  Insert size (bp): 248
  Mutation: wt
  Entrez Gene: ORF1ab (a.k.a. GU280_gp01)
  Promoter: CMV
  Tag / fusion protein: Cleavable TEV;S-tag (C terminal on backbone)
  Cloning method: Unknown
Resource information
  A portion of this plasmid was derived from a plasmid made by: GinkgoBioworks
Depositor comments: NCBI reference sequence: 43740578
How to cite: pGBW-m4252881 was a gift from Ginkgo Bioworks & Benjie Chen (Addgene plasmid # 153640 ; http://n2t.net/addgene:153640 ; RRID:Addgene_153640)
